>Addgene plasmid #191376 | OA-1085L | depositor full sequence | sequence record 373492 | OA-1085L sequence 10611 bps
TATCCACAGAATCAGGGGATAACGCAGGAAAGAACATGTGAGCAAAAGGCCAGCAAAAGGCCAGGAACCG
TAAAAAGGCCGCGTTGCTGGCGTTTTTCCATAGGCTCCGCCCCCCTGACGAGCATCACAAAAATCGACGC
TCAAGTCAGAGGTGGCGAAACCCGACAGGACTATAAAGATACCAGGCGTTTCCCCCTGGAAGCTCCCTCG
TGCGCTCTCCTGTTCCGACCCTGCCGCTTACCGGATACCTGTCCGCCTTTCTCCCTTCGGGAAGCGTGGC
GCTTTCTCAATGCTCACGCTGTAGGTATCTCAGTTCGGTGTAGGTCGTTCGCTCCAAGCTGGGCTGTGTG
CACGAACCCCCCGTTCAGCCCGACCGCTGCGCCTTATCCGGTAACTATCGTCTTGAGTCCAACCCGGTAA
GACACGACTTATCGCCACTGGCAGCAGCCACTGGTAACAGGATTAGCAGAGCGAGGTATGTAGGCGGTGC
TACAGAGTTCTTGAAGTGGTGGCCTAACTACGGCTACACTAGAAGGACAGTATTTGGTATCTGCGCTCTG
CTGAAGCCAGTTACCTTCGGAAAAAGAGTTGGTAGCTCTTGATCCGGCAAACAAACCACCGCTGGTAGCG
GTGGTTTTTTTGTTTGCAAGCAGCAGATTACGCGCAGAAAAAAAGGATCTCAAGAAGATCCTTTGATCTT
TTCTACGGGGTCTGACGCTCAGTGGAACGAAAACTCACGTTAAGGGATTTTGGTCATGAGATTATCAAAA
AGGATCTTCACCTAGATCCTTTTAAATTAAAAATGAAGTTTTAAATCAATCTAAAGTATATATGAGTAAA
CTTGGTCTGACAGTTACCAATGCTTAATCAGTGAGGCACCTATCTCAGCGATCTGTCTATTTCGTTCATC
CATAGTTGCCTGACTCCCCGTCGTGTAGATAACTACGATACGGGAGGGCTTACCATCTGGCCCCAGTGCT
GCAATGATACCGCGAGACCCACGCTCACCGGCTCCAGATTTATCAGCAATAAACCAGCCAGCCGGAAGGG
CCGAGCGCAGAAGTGGTCCTGCAACTTTATCCGCCTCCATCCAGTCTATTAATTGTTGCCGGGAAGCTAG
AGTAAGTAGTTCGCCAGTTAATAGTTTGCGCAACGTTGTTGCCATTGCTACAGGCATCGTGGTGTCACGC
TCGTCGTTTGGTATGGCTTCATTCAGCTCCGGTTCCCAACGATCAAGGCGAGTTACATGATCCCCCATGT
TGTGCAAAAAAGCGGTTAGCTCCTTCGGTCCTCCGATCGTTGTCAGAAGTAAGTTGGCCGCAGTGTTATC
ACTCATGGTTATGGCAGCACTGCATAATTCTCTTACTGTCATGCCATCCGTAAGATGCTTTTCTGTGACT
GGTGAGTACTCAACCAAGTCATTCTGAGAATAGTGTATGCGGCGACCGAGTTGCTCTTGCCCGGCGTCAA
TACGGGATAATACCGCGCCACATAGCAGAACTTTAAAAGTGCTCATCATTGGAAAACGTTCTTCGGGGCG
AAAACTCTCAAGGATCTTACCGCTGTTGAGATCCAGTTCGATGTAACCCACTCGTGCACCCAACTGATCT
TCAGCATCTTTTACTTTCACCAGCGTTTCTGGGTGAGCAAAAACAGGAAGGCAAAATGCCGCAAAAAAGG
GAATAAGGGCGACACGGAAATGTTGAATACTCATACTCTTCCTTTTTCAATATTATTGAAGCATTTATCA
GGGTTATTGTCTCATGAGCGGATACATATTTGAATGTATTTAGAAAAATAAACAAATAGGGGTTCCGCGC
ACATTTCCCCGAAAAGTGCCACCTGACGTCTAAGAAACCATTATTATCATGACATTAACCTATAAAAATA
GGCGTATCACGAGGCCCTTTCGTCTCGCGCGTTTCGGTGATGACGGTGAAAACCTCTGACACATGCAGCT
CCCGGAGACGGTCACAGCTTGTCTGTAAGCGGATGCCGGGAGCAGACAAGCCCGTCAGGGCGCGTCAGCG
GGTGTTGGCGGGTGTCGGGGCTGGCTTAACTATGCGGCATCAGAGCAGATTGTACTGAGAGTGCACCATA
TGCGGTGTGAAATACCGCACAGATGCGTAAGGAGAAAATACCGCATCAGGCGCCATTCGCCATTCAGGCT
GCGCAACTGTTGGGAAGGGCGATCGGTGCGGGCCTCTTCGCTATTACGCCAGCTGGCGAAAGGGGGATGT
GCTGCAAGGCGATTAAGTTGGGTAACGCCAGGGTTTTCCCAGTCACGACGTTGTAAAACGACGGCCAGTG
CCAAGCTTTGTTTAAAATATAACAAAATTGTGATCCCACAAAATGAAGTGGGGCAAAATCAAATAATTAA
CTAGTGTCCGTAAACTTGTTGGTCTTCAACTTTTTGAGGAACACGTTGGACGGCAAATCGTGACTATAAC
ACAAGTTGATTTAATAATTTTAGCCAACACGTCGGGCTGCGTGTTTTTTGCGCTCTGTGTACACGTTGAT
TAACTGGTCGATTAAATAATTTAATTTTTGGTTCTTCTTTAAATCTGTGATGAAATTTTTTAAAATAACT
TTAAATTCTTCATTGGTAAAAAATGCCACGTTTTGCAACTTGTGAGGGTCTAATATGAGGTCAAACTCAG
TAGGAGTTTTATCCAAAAAAGAAAACATGATTACGTCTGTACACGAACGCGTATTAACGCAGAGTGCAAA
GTATAAGAGGGTTAAAAAATATATTTTACGCACCATATACGCATCGGGTTGATATCGTTAATATGGATCA
ATTTGAACAGTTGATTAACGTGTCTCTGCTCAAGTCTTTGATCAAAACGCAAATCGACGAAAATGTGTCG
GACAATATCAAGTCGATGAGCGAAAAACTAAAAAGGCTAGAATACGACAATCTCACAGACAGCGTTGAGA
TATACGGTATTCACGACAGCAGGCTGAATAATAAAAAAATTAGAAACTATTATTTAACCCTAGAAAGATA
ATCATATTGTGACGTACGTTAAAGATAATCATGCGTAAAATTGACGCATGTGTTTTATCGGTCTGTATAT
CGAGGTTTATTTATTAATTTGAATAGATATTAAGTTTTATTATATTTACACTTACATACTAATAATAAAT
TCAACAAACAATTTATTTATGTTTATTTATTTATTAAAAAAAAACAAAAACTCAAAATTTCTTCTATAAA
GTAACAAAACTTTTAAACATTCTCTCTTTTACAAAAATAAACTTATTTTGTACTTTAAAAACAGTCATGT
TGTATTATAAAATAAGTAATTAGCTTAACTTATACATAATAGAAACAAATTATACTTATTAGTCAGTCAG
AAACAACTTTGGCACATATCAATATTATGCTCTCGACAAATAACTTTTTTGCATTTTTTGCACGATGCAT
TTGCCTTTCGCCTTATTTTAGAGGGGCAGTAAGTACAGTAAGTACGTTTTTTCATTACTGGCTCTTCAGT
ACTGTCATCTGATGTACCAGGCACTTCATTTGGCAAAATATTAGAGATATTATCGCGCAAATATCTCTTC
AAAGTAGGAGCTTCTAAACGCTTACGCATAAACGATGACGTCAGGCTCATGTAAAGGTTTCTCATAAATT
TTTTGCGACTTTGAACCTTTTCTCCCTTGCTACTGACATTATGGCTGTATATAATAAAAGAATTTATGCA
GGCAATGTTTATCATTCCGTACAATAATGCCATAGGCCACCTATTCGTCTTCCTACTGCAGGTCATCACA
GAACACATTTGGTCTAGCGTGTCCACTCCGCCTTTAGTTTGATTATAATACATAACCATTTGCGGTTTAC
CGGTACTTTCGTTGATAGAAGCATCCTCATCACAAGATGATAATAAGTATACCATCTTAGCTGGCTTCGG
TTTATATGAGACGAGAGTAAGGGGTCCGTCAAAACAAAACATCGATGTTCCCACTGGCCTGGAGCGACTG
TTTTTCAGTACTTCCGGTATCTCGCGTTTGTTTGATCGCACGGTTCCCACAATGGTTAATTCGAGCTCGC
CCGGGCTCCTAGGAGATCTTCATCACAAACGAAACTATTATAATCGTCTTCAGGGGAACGGTAGCATCAT
ATCTGTCACCAGTCAGTCGGATTCCTTTCTTTCGGCATAAATTATGCTCGGGTGACGAGACGAGTTGAAA
ATCCCGTAAATTAAAACATATACCACACTCGCCGTCCTAGACGACGACGACGACGACGATTCCCAAGGAA
TTGAACCCTTCATTTGCATTTCACTACCGCTCTGAGAGATGCAAAGCGCGCCAGACAGTCGATCGAATCT
GCAGACCAGAGAGTCACATCAAGAATGTTGACATTCCACCAGAAGACTCTAATTATTCTTCGCTCGACTG
GGAAAACTGTTAACAACTGCTCGAGTGTGGTCGGAGCGGCTCACAGTGCGTTTTCCCGTAGACAAAAATC
AAATTTCATGGTATTTTTCGGCGATAAACAGTAAGTTAAAGGGAACCCGAATTTAGTGCTATATAATTTA
ATTCCACTAGAGTTTGTATCCTTTGATAGATACGCGTATTTCGACCTCAACTGCAAGGCCGTCGTGTACT
AGACTTGACTAATCCAGACTGGTCTTTTAGTTATGACTTCTGTCCACATCTCCATACATTCAACGCACTG
TGCGGCTGTGCTGTGCGACTCCGTCGAGTCGACCAACATAGTTGAAACAAATTGAATATTTAATTGATCG
TTATAGGAATGGTGTTAGATGAGTCATCCTTTACAGTAAGCACATACAGTATTATAATTGAAGATCGTCG
GCAGATAGGTGTGTAGGGTAGAGTATCAGCAATAAGTTGGGACGTTTGACTTTTTGTAGGTAGACAAAAA
CTAAACTTTTTTTCGCTTCTCTATGTGTGCCCCTGGGTAGCGTTCCGTTCCGATTGGGGTGCGAACGAAT
GAAATCGCCCATCGAGTTGATACGTCCATCCATCGCTAGAACCGCGTTCGCTGTAGAAGACTATATAAGA
GCAGAGGCAAGAGTAGTGAAATGCTAGCAAGTAAACCCCTACCAACTGGTCGGGGTTTGAAACGCAGATG
AACTTCAGGGTCAGCTTGCCGTACAAGTAAACCCCTACCAACTGGTCGGGGTTTGAAACTCATGTGGTCG
GGGTAGCGGCTGAAGCACTCAAGTAAACCCCTACCAACTGGTCGGGGTTTGAAACACTCCAGCTTGTGCC
CCAGGATGTTGCCGTCAAGTAAACCCCTACCAACTGGTCGGGGTTTGAAACTCACCTTGATGCCGTTCTT
CTGCTTGTCGGCAAGTAAACCCCTACCAACTGGTCGGGGTTTGAAACTTTTTTTGGTGGTTGTTCATCGA
TTCCTAATATTGCAGTGAAGCAGTTTGTTGTGCATGGCGAAGATAAGGTTAGGGCGAGGAATGCCTTGGA
AATAAGCGGCACTGGGCCGTATGAATAAAAAGCGTTGAACTTTACTACATGTAGCATCTACTCAAAAACA
AAATCCACAAAGTTTACTACACTTTTGGTATGAATAAAAACCTTTTCGAACATGTAGTACCTACTACTTT
AAGAAAATTCTATTCAAAGTACAGAGTAATGCTGCATGTTAAGAAAATTCCATTCAGAGTGACTCTTGAA
ATCAATAAAATCATGCATATATGCCAAATTTGTCACTTATTCACGTGACAAATTATGTGAAAATATGAAT
ATTACTACATTCCCGCTATGCATCGCGTAATCGATCATGAAATTTATGTTGGTTATGTAACTTTACAGTA
TTCCCTTTATGTGCATGTGAATTTTATAATGATTTGACAACAAGGATTTTCCTTAGAATTTTCGAATTTT
AGCTAGAAATCTGTATCCTATGAATGAATCTTGAGATAACAGCAATTGTAACATTATAAAGTTCCTAACA
TTTTCAAGATTCCAGTATTGAGGCCTTTTGGGCCATACTCGGTGGCCTCCCCACCACCAACTTTTTTGCA
CTGCAAAAAAACACGCTTTTGCACGCGGGCCCATACATAGTACAAACTCTACGTTTCGTAGACTATTTTA
CATAAATAGTCTACACCGTTGTATACGCTCCAAATACACTACCACACATTGAACCTTTTTGCAGTGCAAA
AAAGTACGTGTCGGCAGTCACGTAGGCCGGCCTTATCGGGTCGCGTCCTGTCACGTACGAATCACATTAT
CGGACCGGACGAGTGTTGTCTTATCGTGACAGGACGCCAGCTTCCTGTGTTGCTAACCGCAGCCGGACGC
AACTCCTTATCGGAACAGGACGCGCCTCCATATCAGCCGCGCGTTATCTCATGCGCGTGACCGGACACGA
GGCGCCCGTCCCGCTTATCGCGCCTATAAATACAGCCCGCAACGATCTGGTAAACACAGTTGAACAGCAT
CTGTTACAGCGACACAACATGAGCCGGTCCAACAACGCCAACGCGCCCACGCCATCCAACCGCCGCCGCA
ACCTGTCTCTGGTGATGGTGAGCAAGGGCGAGGAGCTGTTCACCGGGGTGGTGCCCATCCTGGTCGAGCT
GGACGGCGACGTAAACGGCCACAAGTTCAGCGTGTCCGGCGAGGGCGAGGGCGATGCCACCTACGGCAAG
CTGACCCTGAAGTTCATCTGCACCACCAGCAAGCTGCCCGTGCCCTGGCCCACCCTCGTGACCACCCTGA
CCTACGGCGTGCAGTGCTTCAGCCGCTACCCCGACCACATGAAGCAGCACGACTTCTTCAAGTCCGCCAT
GCCCGAAGGCTACGTCCAGGAGCGCACCATCTTCTTCAAGGACGACGGCAACTACAAGACCCGCGCCGAG
GTGAAGTTCGAGGGCGACACCCTGGTGAACCGCATCGAGCTGAAGGGCATCGACTTCAAGGAGGACGGCA
ACATCCTGGGGCACAAGCTGGAGTACAACTACAACAGCCACAACGTCTATATCATGGCCGACAAGCAGAA
GAACGGCATCAAGGTGAACTTCAAGATCCGCCACAACATCGAGGACGGCAGCGTGCAGCTCGCCGACCAC
TACCAGCAGAACACCCCCATCGGCGACGGCCCCGTGCTGCTGCCCGACAACCACTACCTGAGCACCCAGT
CCGCCCTGAGCAAAGACCCCAACGAGAAGCGCGATCACATGGTCCTGCTGGAGTTCGTGACCGCCGCCGG
GATCACTCTCGGCATGGACGAGCTGTACAAGTAAACATTGATGAGTTTGGACAAACCACAACTAGAATGC
AGTGAAAAAAATGCTTTATTTGTGAAATTTGTGATGCTATTGCTTTATTTGTAACCATTATAAGCTGCAA
TAAACAAGTTAACAACAACAATTGCATTCATTTTATGTTTCAGGTTCAGGGGGAGGTGTGGGAGGTTTTT
TAAAGCAAGTAAAACCTCTACAAATGTGGTATGGCTGATTATGATCAGTCGACCGGCGCGCCAATTCGAG
CTCGCCCGGGGATCTAATTCAATTAGAGACTAATTCAATTAGAGCTAATTCAATTAGGATCCAAGCTTAT
CGATTTCGAACCCTCGACCGCCGGAGTATAAATAGAGGCGCTTCGTCTACGGAGCGACAATTCAATTCAA
ACAAGCAAAGTGAACACGTCGCTAAGCGAAAGCTAAGCAAATAAACAAGCGCAGCTGAACAAGCTAAACA
ATCGGGGTACCGCTAGAGTCGACGGTACGATCCACCGGTCGCCACCATGGTGAGCAAGGGCGAGGAGGTC
ATCAAAGAGTTCATGCGCTTCAAGGTGCGCATGGAGGGCTCCATGAACGGCCACGAGTTCGAGATCGAGG
GCGAGGGCGAGGGCCGCCCCTACGAGGGCACCCAGACCGCCAAGCTGAAGGTGACCAAGGGCGGCCCCCT
GCCCTTCGCCTGGGACATCCTGTCCCCCCAGTTCATGTACGGCTCCAAGGCGTACGTGAAGCACCCCGCC
GACATCCCCGATTACAAGAAGCTGTCCTTCCCCGAGGGCTTCAAGTGGGAGCGCGTGATGAACTTCGAGG
ACGGCGGTCTGGTGACCGTGACCCAGGACTCCTCCCTGCAGGACGGCACGCTGATCTACAAGGTGAAGAT
GCGCGGCACCAACTTCCCCCCCGACGGCCCCGTAATGCAGAAGAAGACCATGGGCTGGGAGGCCTCCACC
GAGCGCCTGTACCCCCGCGACGGCGTGCTGAAGGGCGAGATCCACCAGGCCCTGAAGCTGAAGGACGGCG
GCCACTACCTGGTGGAGTTCAAGACCATCTACATGGCCAAGAAGCCCGTGCAACTGCCCGGCTACTACTA
CGTGGACACCAAGCTGGACATCACCTCCCACAACGAGGACTACACCATCGTGGAACAGTACGAGCGCTCC
GAGGGCCGCCACCACCTGTTCCTGGGGCATGGCACCGGCAGCACCGGCAGCGGCAGCTCCGGCACCGCCT
CCTCCGAGGACAACAACATGGCCGTTATCAAGGAATTTATGCGCTTCAAAGTTAGGATGGAGGGATCCAT
GAACGGACATGAGTTCGAGATCGAGGGAGAGGGCGAGGGACGCCCGTATGAAGGCACACAAACAGCCAAA
CTCAAGGTCACCAAGGGCGGACCACTGCCCTTCGCCTGGGATATCCTGAGTCCCCAGTTTATGTACGGCA
GCAAGGCCTACGTTAAGCACCCCGCTGACATACCGGACTACAAAAAGCTGTCCTTTCCGGAAGGCTTCAA
GTGGGAGCGCGTGATGAATTTCGAAGACGGAGGACTGGTCACTGTGACCCAAGATAGCAGTTTGCAGGAC
GGTACACTGATCTATAAGGTTAAAATGCGCGGCACTAACTTTCCGCCAGATGGCCCAGTGATGCAGAAGA
AGACCATGGGTTGGGAGGCATCCACCGAACGTCTGTACCCTCGAGACGGAGTGCTCAAGGGCGAGATCCA
TCAGGCCCTCAAACTGAAAGATGGTGGTCACTACCTGGTCGAATTTAAGACCATTTACATGGCCAAGAAG
CCGGTTCAGCTGCCCGGATATTATTATGTGGATACGAAACTGGATATAACTTCGCATAACGAAGACTACA
CCATTGTCGAGCAGTATGAGCGCAGCGAAGGCCGACATCACCTGTTCCTCTACGGCATGGACGAGCTGTA
CAAGTAGGCGGCCGCGACTCTAGATCATAATCAGCCATACCACATTTGTAGAGGTTTTACTTGCTTTAAA
AAACCTCCCACACCTCCCCCTGAACCTGAAACATAAAATGAATGCAATTGTTGTTGTTAACTTGTTTATT
GCAGCTTATAATGGTTACAAATAAAGCAATAGCATCACAAATTTCACAAATAAAGCATTTTTTTCACTGC
ATTCTAGTTGTGGTTTGTCCAAACTCATCAATGTATCTTAAAGCTTCTAGGCCGGCCGATCTCGGATCTG
ACAATGTTCAGTGCAGAGACTCGGCTACGCCTCGTGGACTTTGAAGTTGACCAACAATGTTTATTCTTAC
CTCTAATAGTCCTCTGTGGCAAGGTCAAGATTCTGTTAGAAGCCAATGAAGAACCTGGTTGTTCAATAAC
ATTTTGTTCGTCTAATATTTCACTACCGCTTGACGTTGGCTGCACTTCATGTACCTCATCTATAAACGCT
TCTTCTGTATCGCTCTGGACGTCATCTTCACTTACGTGATCTGATATTTCACTGTCAGAATCCTCACCAA
CAAGCTCGTCATCGCTTTGCAGAAGAGCAGAGAGGATATGCTCATCGTCTAAAGAACTACCCATTTTATT
ATATATTAGTCACGATATCTATAACAAGAAAATATATATATAATAAGTTATCACGTAAGTAGAACATGAA
ATAACAATATAATTATCGTATGAGTTAAATCTTAAAAGTCACGTAAAAGATAATCATGCGTCATTTTGAC
TCACGCGGTCGTTATAGTTCAAAATCAGTGACACTTACCGCATTGACAAGCACGCCTCACGGGAGCTCCA
AGCGGCGACTGAGATGTCCTAAATGCACAGCGACGGATTCGCGCTATTTAGAAAGAGAGAGCAATATTTC
AAGAATGCATGCGTCAATTTTACGCAGACTATCTTTCTAGGGTTAAAAAAGATTTGCGCTTTACTCGACC
TAAACTTTAAACACGTCATAGAATCTTCGTTTGACAAAAACCACATTGTGGCCAAGCTGTGTGACGCGAC
GCGCGCTAAAGAATGGCAAACCAAGTCGCGCGAGCGTCGACTCTAGAGGATCCCCGGGTACCGAGCTCGA
ATTCGTAATCATGGTCATAGCTGTTTCCTGTGTGAAATTGTTATCCGCTCACAATTCCACACAACATACG
AGCCGGAAGCATAAAGTGTAAAGCCTGGGGTGCCTAATGAGTGAGCTAACTCACATTAATTGCGTTGCGC
TCACTGCCCGCTTTCCAGTCGGGAAACCTGTCGTGCCAGCTGCATTAATGAATCGGCCAACGCGCGGGGA
GAGGCGGTTTGCGTATTGGGCGCTCTTCCGCTTCCTCGCTCACTGACTCGCTGCGCTCGGTCGTTCGGCT
GCGGCGAGCGGTATCAGCTCACTCAAAGGCGGTAATACGGT
Features (pLannotate 1.2.2; 33 found; start..end, strand, type, name):
     95..683     -  rep_origin     ori: high-copy-number ColE1/pMB1/pBR322/pUC origin of replication
    854..1714    -  CDS            AmpR: β-lactamase; bla; confers resistance to ampicillin, carbenicillin, and related antibiotics
   1715..1819    -  promoter       AmpR promoter: bla
   1914..1949    +  CDS            rop (fragment): Rop protein, which maintains plasmids at low copy number; rop
   2051..2150    +  misc_feature   bom (fragment): basis of mobility region from pBR322
   2156..2310    -  CDS            lacZα (fragment): LacZα fragment of β-galactosidase; lacZ fragment
   2314..2766    -  CDS            LEF-9 (fragment): LEF9_NPVAC - Experimental evidence at protein level: Swiss-Prot protein existence level 1. Component of the viral DNA-dependent RNA polymerase which is composed of four equimolar subunits of LEF-4, LEF-8, LEF-9, and p47. Plays an essential role in late and very late gene expression. From Autographa californica nuclear polyhedrosis virus (AcMNPV).
   2793..2996    +  CDS            FP (fragment): FP25_NPVAC - Experimental evidence at protein level: Swiss-Prot protein existence level 1. From Autographa californica nuclear polyhedrosis virus (AcMNPV).
   5068..5103    +  misc_RNA       RfxCas13d DR36: 36-base direct repeat for an RfxCas13d pre-gRNA (Konermann et al., 2018)
   5104..5133    -  CDS            PA-GFP (fragment): photoactivatable GFP variant (Patterson et al., 2002) mammalian codon-optimized
   5134..5169    +  misc_RNA       RfxCas13d DR36: 36-base direct repeat for an RfxCas13d pre-gRNA (Konermann et al., 2018)
   5170..5199    -  CDS            msGFP2 (fragment): photostable monomeric superfolder GFP (Valbuena et al., 2020)
   5200..5235    +  misc_RNA       RfxCas13d DR36: 36-base direct repeat for an RfxCas13d pre-gRNA (Konermann et al., 2018)
   5236..5266    -  CDS            VN155(I152L) (fragment): improved N-terminal fragment of mVenus for use in bimolecular fluorescence complementation (BiFC) (Kodama and Hu, 2010)
   5266..5301    +  misc_RNA       RfxCas13d DR36: 36-base direct repeat for an RfxCas13d pre-gRNA (Konermann et al., 2018)
   5302..5332    -  CDS            Citrine (fragment): enhanced variant of YFP (Heikal et al., 2001) mammalian codon-optimized
   5332..5367    +  misc_RNA       RfxCas13d DR36: 36-base direct repeat for an RfxCas13d pre-gRNA (Konermann et al., 2018)
   5985..6445    +  promoter       OpIE-2 promoter (fragment): immediate-early gene 2 from the Orgyia pseudotsugata multicapsid nucleopolyhedrovirus; strong constitutive baculovirus promoter for insect cell expression
   6459..6524    +  CDS            IE2 (fragment): VIE2_NPVOP - Protein inferred from homology: Swiss-Prot protein existence level 3. RING-finger E3 ubiquitin ligase that plays an important regulatory role during the initial stages of infection. Migrates to specific nuclear foci early in infection supposely to prepare the sites for viral replication by targeting and ubiquitinating host proteins. From Orgyia pseudotsugata multicapsid polyhedrosis virus (OpMNPV).
   6525..7244    +  CDS            EGFP: the original enhanced GFP (Yang et al., 1996) mammalian codon-optimized
   7279..7360    -  polyA_signal   SV40 poly(A) signal: SV40 polyadenylation signal
   7383..7467    -  CDS            large T antigen (fragment): large T antigen from SV40 (simian virus 40)
   7581..7703    +  promoter       hsp70 promoter (fragment): Drosophila melanogaster hsp70Bb promoter
   7747..9174    +  CDS            tdTomato: tdTomato is a basic (constitutively fluorescent) orange fluorescent protein published in 2004, derived from Discosoma sp.. It is reported to be a somewhat slowly-maturing tandem dimer with low acid sensitivity.
   9193..9276    +  CDS            large T antigen (fragment): large T antigen from SV40 (simian virus 40)
   9299..9420    +  polyA_signal   SV40 poly(A) signal: SV40 polyadenylation signal
  10123..10263   +  CDS            FP (fragment): FP25_NPVAC - Experimental evidence at protein level: Swiss-Prot protein existence level 1. From Autographa californica nuclear polyhedrosis virus (AcMNPV).
  10256..10294   -  misc_feature   MCS (fragment): pUC18/19 multiple cloning site
  10328..10344   -  protein_bind   lac operator: The lac repressor binds to the lac operator to inhibit transcription in E. coli. This inhibition can be relieved by adding lactose or isopropyl-β-D-thiogalactopyranoside (IPTG). lac repressor encoded by lacI
  10352..10382   -  promoter       lac promoter: promoter for the E. coli lac operon
  10397..10418   -  protein_bind   CAP binding site: CAP binding activates transcription in the presence of cAMP. E. coli catabolite activator protein
  10431..10523   -  CDS            lacI (fragment): lac repressor; lacI; The lac repressor binds to the lac operator to inhibit transcription in E. coli. This inhibition can be relieved by adding lactose or isopropyl-β-D-thiogalactopyranoside (IPTG).
  10525..10611   -  rep_origin     RSF ori (fragment): Plasmids containing the RSF 1030 origin of replication can be propagated in E. coli cells that contain additional plasmids with compatible origins.
