>Addgene plasmid #191376 | OA-1085L | addgene full sequence | sequence record 381988 | Addgene NGS Result
TATCCACAGAATCAGGGGATAACGCAGGAAAGAACATGTGAGCAAAAGGCCAGCAAAAGGCCAGGAACCG
TAAAAAGGCCGCGTTGCTGGCGTTTTTCCATAGGCTCCGCCCCCCTGACGAGCATCACAAAAATCGACGC
TCAAGTCAGAGGTGGCGAAACCCGACAGGACTATAAAGATACCAGGCGTTTCCCCCTGGAAGCTCCCTCG
TGCGCTCTCCTGTTCCGACCCTGCCGCTTACCGGATACCTGTCCGCCTTTCTCCCTTCGGGAAGCGTGGC
GCTTTCTCATAGCTCACGCTGTAGGTATCTCAGTTCGGTGTAGGTCGTTCGCTCCAAGCTGGGCTGTGTG
CACGAACCCCCCGTTCAGCCCGACCGCTGCGCCTTATCCGGTAACTATCGTCTTGAGTCCAACCCGGTAA
GACACGACTTATCGCCACTGGCAGCAGCCACTGGTAACAGGATTAGCAGAGCGAGGTATGTAGGCGGTGC
TACAGAGTTCTTGAAGTGGTGGCCTAACTACGGCTACACTAGAAGAACAGTATTTGGTATCTGCGCTCTG
CTGAAGCCAGTTACCTTCGGAAAAAGAGTTGGTAGCTCTTGATCCGGCAAACAAACCACCGCTGGTAGCG
GTGGTTTTTTTGTTTGCAAGCAGCAGATTACGCGCAGAAAAAAAGGATCTCAAGAAGATCCTTTGATCTT
TTCTACGGGGTCTGACGCTCAGTGGAACGAAAACTCACGTTAAGGGATTTTGGTCATGAGATTATCAAAA
AGGATCTTCACCTAGATCCTTTTAAATTAAAAATGAAGTTTTAAATCAATCTAAAGTATATATGAGTAAA
CTTGGTCTGACAGTTACCAATGCTTAATCAGTGAGGCACCTATCTCAGCGATCTGTCTATTTCGTTCATC
CATAGTTGCCTGACTCCCCGTCGTGTAGATAACTACGATACGGGAGGGCTTACCATCTGGCCCCAGTGCT
GCAATGATACCGCGAGACCCACGCTCACCGGCTCCAGATTTATCAGCAATAAACCAGCCAGCCGGAAGGG
CCGAGCGCAGAAGTGGTCCTGCAACTTTATCCGCCTCCATCCAGTCTATTAATTGTTGCCGGGAAGCTAG
AGTAAGTAGTTCGCCAGTTAATAGTTTGCGCAACGTTGTTGCCATTGCTACAGGCATCGTGGTGTCACGC
TCGTCGTTTGGTATGGCTTCATTCAGCTCCGGTTCCCAACGATCAAGGCGAGTTACATGATCCCCCATGT
TGTGCAAAAAAGCGGTTAGCTCCTTCGGTCCTCCGATCGTTGTCAGAAGTAAGTTGGCCGCAGTGTTATC
ACTCATGGTTATGGCAGCACTGCATAATTCTCTTACTGTCATGCCATCCGTAAGATGCTTTTCTGTGACT
GGTGAGTACTCAACCAAGTCATTCTGAGAATAGTGTATGCGGCGACCGAGTTGCTCTTGCCCGGCGTCAA
TACGGGATAATACCGCGCCACATAGCAGAACTTTAAAAGTGCTCATCATTGGAAAACGTTCTTCGGGGCG
AAAACTCTCAAGGATCTTACCGCTGTTGAGATCCAGTTCGATGTAACCCACTCGTGCACCCAACTGATCT
TCAGCATCTTTTACTTTCACCAGCGTTTCTGGGTGAGCAAAAACAGGAAGGCAAAATGCCGCAAAAAAGG
GAATAAGGGCGACACGGAAATGTTGAATACTCATACTCTTCCTTTTTCAATATTATTGAAGCATTTATCA
GGGTTATTGTCTCATGAGCGGATACATATTTGAATGTATTTAGAAAAATAAACAAATAGGGGTTCCGCGC
ACATTTCCCCGAAAAGTGCCACCTGACGTCTAAGAAACCATTATTATCATGACATTAACCTATAAAAATA
GGCGTATCACGAGGCCCTTTCGTCTCGCGCGTTTCGGTGATGACGGTGAAAACCTCTGACACATGCAGCT
CCCGGAGACGGTCACAGCTTGTCTGTAAGCGGATGCCGGGAGCAGACAAGCCCGTCAGGGCGCGTCAGCG
GGTGTTGGCGGGTGTCGGGGCTGGCTTAACTATGCGGCATCAGAGCAGATTGTACTGAGAGTGCACCATA
TGCGGTGTGAAATACCGCACAGATGCGTAAGGAGAAAATACCGCATCAGGCGCCATTCGCCATTCAGGCT
GCGCAACTGTTGGGAAGGGCGATCGGTGCGGGCCTCTTCGCTATTACGCCAGCTGGCGAAAGGGGGATGT
GCTGCAAGGCGATTAAGTTGGGTAACGCCAGGGTTTTCCCAGTCACGACGTTGTAAAACGACGGCCAGTG
CCAAGCTTTGTTTAAAAATATAACAAAATTGTGATCCCACAAAATGAAGTGGGGCAAAATCAAATAATTA
ATAGTGTCCGTAAACTTGTTGGTCTTCAACTTTTTGAGGAACACGTTGGACGGCAAATCCGTGACTATAA
CACAAGTTGATTTAATAATTTTAGCCAACACGTCGGGCTGCGTGTTTTTTGCCGACGCGTCTGTGTACAC
GTTGATTAACTGGTCGATTAAACTGTTGAAATAATTTAATTTTTGGTTCTTCTTTAAATCTGTGATGAAA
TTTTTTAAAATAACTTTAAATTCTTCATTGGTAAAAAATGCCACGTTTTGCAACTTGTGAGGGTCTAATA
TGAGGTCAAACTCAGTAGGAGTTTTATCCAAAAAAGAAAACATGATTACGTCTGTACACGAACGCGTATT
AACGCAGAGTGCAAAGTATAAGAGGGTTAAAAAATATATTTTACGCACCATATACGCATCGGGTTGATAT
CGTTAATATGGATCAATTTGAACAGTTGATTAACGTGTCTCTGCTCAAGTCTTTGATCAAAACGCAAATC
GACGAAAATGTGTCGGACAATATCAAGTCGATGAGCGAAAAACTAAAAAGGCTAGAATACGACAATCTCA
CAGACAGCGTTGAGATATACGGTATTCACGACAGCAGGCTGAATAATAAAAAAATTAGAAACTATTATTT
AACCCTAGAAAGATAATCATATTGTGACGTACGTTAAAGATAATCATGCGTAAAATTGACGCATGTGTTT
TATCGGTCTGTATATCGAGGTTTATTTATTAATTTGAATAGATATTAAGTTTTATTATATTTACACTTAC
ATACTAATAATAAATTCAACAAACAATTTATTTATGTTTATTTATTTATTAAAAAAAAACAAAAACTCAA
AATTTCTTCTATAAAGTAACAAAACTTTTAAACATTCTCTCTTTTACAAAAATAAACTTATTTTGTACTT
TAAAAACAGTCATGTTGTATTATAAAATAAGTAATTAGCTTAACTTATACATAATAGAAACAAATTATAC
TTATTAGTCAGTCAGAAACAACTTTGGCACATATCAATATTATGCTCTCGACAAATAACTTTTTTGCATT
TTTTGCACGATGCATTTGCCTTTCGCCTTATTTTAGAGGGGCAGTAAGTACAGTAAGTACGTTTTTTCAT
TACTGGCTCTTCAGTACTGTCATCTGATGTACCAGGCACTTCATTTGGCAAAATATTAGAGATATTATCG
CGCAAATATCTCTTCAAAGTAGGAGCTTCTAAACGCTTACGCATAAACGATGACGTCAGGCTCATGTAAA
GGTTTCTCATAAATTTTTTGCGACTTTGAACCTTTTCTCCCTTGCTACTGACATTATGGCTGTATATAAT
AAAAGAATTTATGCAGGCAATGTTTATCATTCCGTACAATAATGCCATAGGCCACCTATTCGTCTTCCTA
CTGCAGGTCATCACAGAACACATTTGGTCTAGCGTGTCCACTCCGCCTTTAGTTTGATTATAATACATAA
CCATTTGCGGTTTACCGGTACTTTCGTTGATAGAAGCATCCTCATCACAAGATGATAATAAGTATACCAT
CTTAGCTGGCTTCGGTTTATATGAGACGAGAGTAAGGGGTCCGTCAAAACAAAACATCGATGTTCCCACT
GGCCTGGAGCGACTGTTTTTCAGTACTTCCGGTATCTCGCGTTTGTTTGATCGCACGGTTCCCACAATGG
TTAATTCGAGCTCGCCCGGGCTCCTAGGAGATCTTCATCACAAACGAAACTATTATAATCGTCTTCAGGG
GAACGGTAGCATCATATCTGTCACCAGTCAGTCGGATTCCTTTCTTTCGGCATAAATTATGCTCGGGTGA
CGAGACGAGTTGAAAATCCCGTAAATTAAAACATATACCACACTCGCCGTCCTAGACGACGACGACGACG
ACGATTCCCAAGGAATTGAACCCTTCATTTGCATTTCACTACCGCTCTGAGAGATGCAAAGCGCGCCAGA
CAGTCGATCGAATCTGCAGACCAGAGAGTCACATCAAGAATGTTGACATTCCACCAGAAGACTCTAATTA
TTCTTCGCTCGACTGGGAAAACTGTTAACAACTGCTCGAGTGTGGTCGGAGCGGCTCACAGTGCGTTTTC
CCGTAGACAAAAATCAAATTTCATGGTATTTTTCGGCGATAAACAGTAAGTTAAAGGGAACCCGAATTTA
GTGCTATATAATTTAATTCCACTAGAGTTTGTATCCTTTGATAGATACGCGTATTTCGACCTCAACTGCA
AGGCCGTCGTGTACTAGACTTGACTAATCCAGACTGGTCTTTTAGTTATGACTTCTGTCCACATCTCCAT
ACATTCAACGCACTGTGCGGCTGTGCTGTGCGACTCCGTCGAGTCGACCAACATAGTTGAAACAAATTGA
ATATTTAATTGATCGTTATAGGAATGGTGTTAGATGAGTCATCCTTTACAGTAAGCACATACAGTATTAT
AATTGAAGATCGTCGGCAGATAGGTGTGTAGGGTAGAGTATCAGCAATAAGTTGGGACGTTTGACTTTTT
GTAGGTAGACAAAAACTAAACTTTTTTTCGCTTCTCTATGTGTGCCCCTGGGTAGCGTTCCGTTCCGATT
GGGGTGCGAACGAATGAAATCGCCCATCGAGTTGATACGTCCATCCATCGCTAGAACCGCGTTCGCTGTA
GAAGACTATATAAGAGCAGAGGCAAGAGTAGTGAAATGCTAGCAAGTAAACCCCTACCAACTGGTCGGGG
TTTGAAACGCAGATGAACTTCAGGGTCAGCTTGCCGTACAAGTAAACCCCTACCAACTGGTCGGGGTTTG
AAACTCATGTGGTCGGGGTAGCGGCTGAAGCACTCAAGTAAACCCCTACCAACTGGTCGGGGTTTGAAAC
ACTCCAGCTTGTGCCCCAGGATGTTGCCGTCAAGTAAACCCCTACCAACTGGTCGGGGTTTGAAACTCAC
CTTGATGCCGTTCTTCTGCTTGTCGGCAAGTAAACCCCTACCAACTGGTCGGGGTTTGAAACTTTTTTTG
GTGGTTGTTCATCGATTCCTAATATTGCAGTGAAGCAGTTTGTTGTGCATGGCGAAGATAAGGTTAGGGC
GAGGAATGCCTTGGAAATAAGCGGCACTGGGCCGTATGAATAAAAAGCGTTGAACTTTACTACATGTAGC
ATCTACTCAAAAACAAAATCCACAAAGTTTACTACACTTTTGGTATGAATAAAAACCTTTTCGAACATGT
AGTACCTACTACTTTAAGAAAATTCTATTCAAAGTACAGAGTAATGCTGCATGTTAAGAAAATTCCATTC
AGAGTGACTCTTGAAATCAATAAAATCATGCATATATGCCAAATTTGTCACTTATTCACGTGACAAATTA
TGTGAAAATATGAATATTACTACATTCCCGCTATGCATCGCGTAATCGATCATGAAATTTATGTTGGTTA
TGTAACTTTACAGTATTCCCTTTATGTGCATGTGAATTTTATAATGATTTGACAACAAGGATTTTCCTTA
GAATTTTCGAATTTTAGCTAGAAATCTGTATCCTATGAATGAATCTTGAGATAACAGCAATTGTAACATT
ATAAAGTTCCTAACATTTTCAAGATTCCAGTATTGAGGCCTTTTGGGCCATACTCGGTGGCCTCCCCACC
ACCAACTTTTTTGCACTGCAAAAAAACACGCTTTTGCACGCGGGCCCATACATAGTACAAACTCTACGTT
TCGTAGACTATTTTACATAAATAGTCTACACCGTTGTATACGCTCCAAATACACTACCACACATTGAACC
TTTTTGCAGTGCAAAAAAGTACGTGTCGGCAGTCACGTAGGCCGGCCTTATCGGGTCGCGTCCTGTCACG
TACGAATCACATTATCGGACCGGACGAGTGTTGTCTTATCGTGACAGGACGCCAGCTTCCTGTGTTGCTA
ACCGCAGCCGGACGCAACTCCTTATCGGAACAGGACGCGCCTCCATATCAGCCGCGCGTTATCTCATGCG
CGTGACCGGACACGAGGCGCCCGTCCCGCTTATCGCGCCTATAAATACAGCCCGCAACGATCTGGTAAAC
ACAGTTGAACAGCATCTGTTACAGCGACACAACATGAGCCGGTCCAACAACGCCAACGCGCCCACGCCAT
CCAACCGCCGCCGCAACCTGTCTCTGGTGATGGTGAGCAAGGGCGAGGAGCTGTTCACCGGGGTGGTGCC
CATCCTGGTCGAGCTGGACGGCGACGTAAACGGCCACAAGTTCAGCGTGTCCGGCGAGGGCGAGGGCGAT
GCCACCTACGGCAAGCTGACCCTGAAGTTCATCTGCACCACCAGCAAGCTGCCCGTGCCCTGGCCCACCC
TCGTGACCACCCTGACCTACGGCGTGCAGTGCTTCAGCCGCTACCCCGACCACATGAAGCAGCACGACTT
CTTCAAGTCCGCCATGCCCGAAGGCTACGTCCAGGAGCGCACCATCTTCTTCAAGGACGACGGCAACTAC
AAGACCCGCGCCGAGGTGAAGTTCGAGGGCGACACCCTGGTGAACCGCATCGAGCTGAAGGGCATCGACT
TCAAGGAGGACGGCAACATCCTGGGGCACAAGCTGGAGTACAACTACAACAGCCACAACGTCTATATCAT
GGCCGACAAGCAGAAGAACGGCATCAAGGTGAACTTCAAGATCCGCCACAACATCGAGGACGGCAGCGTG
CAGCTCGCCGACCACTACCAGCAGAACACCCCCATCGGCGACGGCCCCGTGCTGCTGCCCGACAACCACT
ACCTGAGCACCCAGTCCGCCCTGAGCAAAGACCCCAACGAGAAGCGCGATCACATGGTCCTGCTGGAGTT
CGTGACCGCCGCCGGGATCACTCTCGGCATGGACGAGCTGTACAAGTAAACATTGATGAGTTTGGACAAA
CCACAACTAGAATGCAGTGAAAAAAATGCTTTATTTGTGAAATTTGTGATGCTATTGCTTTATTTGTAAC
CATTATAAGCTGCAATAAACAAGTTAACAACAACAATTGCATTCATTTTATGTTTCAGGTTCAGGGGGAG
GTGTGGGAGGTTTTTTAAAGCAAGTAAAACCTCTACAAATGTGGTATGGCTGATTATGATCAGTCGACCG
GCGCGCCAATTCGAGCTCGCCCGGGGATCTAATTCAATTAGAGACTAATTCAATTAGAGCTAATTCAATT
AGGATCCAAGCTTATCGATTTCGAACCCTCGACCGCCGGAGTATAAATAGAGGCGCTTCGTCTACGGAGC
GACAATTCAATTCAAACAAGCAAAGTGAACACGTCGCTAAGCGAAAGCTAAGCAAATAAACAAGCGCAGC
TGAACAAGCTAAACAATCGGGGTACCGCTAGAGTCGACGGTACGATCCACCGGTCGCCACCATGGTGAGC
AAGGGCGAGGAGGTCATCAAAGAGTTCATGCGCTTCAAGGTGCGCATGGAGGGCTCCATGAACGGCCACG
AGTTCGAGATCGAGGGCGAGGGCGAGGGCCGCCCCTACGAGGGCACCCAGACCGCCAAGCTGAAGGTGAC
CAAGGGCGGCCCCCTGCCCTTCGCCTGGGACATCCTGTCCCCCCAGTTCATGTACGGCTCCAAGGCGTAC
GTGAAGCACCCCGCCGACATCCCCGATTACAAGAAGCTGTCCTTCCCCGAGGGCTTCAAGTGGGAGCGCG
TGATGAACTTCGAGGACGGCGGTCTGGTGACCGTGACCCAGGACTCCTCCCTGCAGGACGGCACGCTGAT
CTACAAGGTGAAGATGCGCGGCACCAACTTCCCCCCCGACGGCCCCGTAATGCAGAAGAAGACCATGGGC
TGGGAGGCCTCCACCGAGCGCCTGTACCCCCGCGACGGCGTGCTGAAGGGCGAGATCCACCAGGCCCTGA
AGCTGAAGGACGGCGGCCACTACCTGGTGGAGTTCAAGACCATCTACATGGCCAAGAAGCCCGTGCAACT
GCCCGGCTACTACTACGTGGACACCAAGCTGGACATCACCTCCCACAACGAGGACTACACCATCGTGGAA
CAGTACGAGCGCTCCGAGGGCCGCCACCACCTGTTCCTGGGGCATGGCACCGGCAGCACCGGCAGCGGCA
GCTCCGGCACCGCCTCCTCCGAGGACAACAACATGGCCGTTATCAAGGAATTTATGCGCTTCAAAGTTAG
GATGGAGGGATCCATGAACGGACATGAGTTCGAGATCGAGGGAGAGGGCGAGGGACGCCCGTATGAAGGC
ACACAAACAGCCAAACTCAAGGTCACCAAGGGCGGACCACTGCCCTTCGCCTGGGATATCCTGAGTCCCC
AGTTTATGTACGGCAGCAAGGCCTACGTTAAGCACCCCGCTGACATACCGGACTACAAAAAGCTGTCCTT
TCCGGAAGGCTTCAAGTGGGAGCGCGTGATGAATTTCGAAGACGGAGGACTGGTCACTGTGACCCAAGAT
AGCAGTTTGCAGGACGGTACACTGATCTATAAGGTTAAAATGCGCGGCACTAACTTTCCGCCAGATGGCC
CAGTGATGCAGAAGAAGACCATGGGTTGGGAGGCATCCACCGAACGTCTGTACCCTCGAGACGGAGTGCT
CAAGGGCGAGATCCATCAGGCCCTCAAACTGAAAGATGGTGGTCACTACCTGGTCGAATTTAAGACCATT
TACATGGCCAAGAAGCCGGTTCAGCTGCCCGGATATTATTATGTGGATACGAAACTGGATATAACTTCGC
ATAACGAAGACTACACCATTGTCGAGCAGTATGAGCGCAGCGAAGGCCGACATCACCTGTTCCTCTACGG
CATGGACGAGCTGTACAAGTAGGCGGCCGCGACTCTAGATCATAATCAGCCATACCACATTTGTAGAGGT
TTTACTTGCTTTAAAAAACCTCCCACACCTCCCCCTGAACCTGAAACATAAAATGAATGCAATTGTTGTT
GTTAACTTGTTTATTGCAGCTTATAATGGTTACAAATAAAGCAATAGCATCACAAATTTCACAAATAAAG
CATTTTTTTCACTGCATTCTAGTTGTGGTTTGTCCAAACTCATCAATGTATCTTAAAGCTTCTAGGCCGG
CCGATCTCGGATCTGACAATGTTCAGTGCAGAGACTCGGCTACGCCTCGTGGACTTTGAAGTTGACCAAC
AATGTTTATTCTTACCTCTAATAGTCCTCTGTGGCAAGGTCAAGATTCTGTTAGAAGCCAATGAAGAACC
TGGTTGTTCAATAACATTTTGTTCGTCTAATATTTCACTACCGCTTGACGTTGGCTGCACTTCATGTACC
TCATCTATAAACGCTTCTTCTGTATCGCTCTGGACGTCATCTTCACTTACGTGATCTGATATTTCACTGT
CAGAATCCTCACCAACAAGCTCGTCATCGCTTTGCAGAAGAGCAGAGAGGATATGCTCATCGTCTAAAGA
ACTACCCATTTTATTATATATTAGTCACGATATCTATAACAAGAAAATATATATATAATAAGTTATCACG
TAAGTAGAACATGAAATAACAATATAATTATCGTATGAGTTAAATCTTAAAAGTCACGTAAAAGATAATC
ATGCGTCATTTTGACTCACGCGGTCGTTATAGTTCAAAATCAGTGACACTTACCGCATTGACAAGCACGC
CTCACGGGAGCTCCAAGCGGCGACTGAGATGTCCTAAATGCACAGCGACGGATTCGCGCTATTTAGAAAG
AGAGAGCAATATTTCAAGAATGCATGCGTCAATTTTACGCAGACTATCTTTCTAGGGTTAAAAAAGATTT
GCGCTTTACTCGACCTAAACTTTAAACACGTCATAGAATCTTCGTTTGACAAAAACCACATTGTGGCCAA
GCTGTGTGACGCGACGCGCGCTAAAGAATGGCAAACCAAGTCGCGCGAGCGTCGACTCTAGAGGATCCCC
GGGTACCGAGCTCGAATTCGTAATCATGTCATAGCTGTTTCCTGTGTGAAATTGTTATCCGCTCACAATT
CCACACAACATACGAGCCGGAAGCATAAAGTGTAAAGCCTGGGGTGCCTAATGAGTGAGCTAACTCACAT
TAATTGCGTTGCGCTCACTGCCCGCTTTCCAGTCGGGAAACCTGTCGTGCCAGCTGCATTAATGAATCGG
CCAACGCGCGGGGAGAGGCGGTTTGCGTATTGGGCGCTCTTCCGCTTCCTCGCTCACTGACTCGCTGCGC
TCGGTCGTTCGGCTGCGGCGAGCGGTATCAGCTCACTCAAAGGCGGTAATACGGT
Features (pLannotate 1.2.2; 33 found; start..end, strand, type, name):
     95..683     -  rep_origin     ori: high-copy-number ColE1/pMB1/pBR322/pUC origin of replication
    854..1714    -  CDS            AmpR: β-lactamase; bla; confers resistance to ampicillin, carbenicillin, and related antibiotics
   1715..1819    -  promoter       AmpR promoter: bla
   1914..1949    +  CDS            rop (fragment): Rop protein, which maintains plasmids at low copy number; rop
   2051..2150    +  misc_feature   bom (fragment): basis of mobility region from pBR322
   2156..2310    -  CDS            lacZα (fragment): LacZα fragment of β-galactosidase; lacZ fragment
   2314..2781    -  CDS            LEF-9 (fragment): LEF9_NPVAC - Experimental evidence at protein level: Swiss-Prot protein existence level 1. Component of the viral DNA-dependent RNA polymerase which is composed of four equimolar subunits of LEF-4, LEF-8, LEF-9, and p47. Plays an essential role in late and very late gene expression. From Autographa californica nuclear polyhedrosis virus (AcMNPV).
   2808..3011    +  CDS            FP (fragment): FP25_NPVAC - Experimental evidence at protein level: Swiss-Prot protein existence level 1. From Autographa californica nuclear polyhedrosis virus (AcMNPV).
   5083..5118    +  misc_RNA       RfxCas13d DR36: 36-base direct repeat for an RfxCas13d pre-gRNA (Konermann et al., 2018)
   5119..5148    -  CDS            PA-GFP (fragment): photoactivatable GFP variant (Patterson et al., 2002) mammalian codon-optimized
   5149..5184    +  misc_RNA       RfxCas13d DR36: 36-base direct repeat for an RfxCas13d pre-gRNA (Konermann et al., 2018)
   5185..5214    -  CDS            msGFP2 (fragment): photostable monomeric superfolder GFP (Valbuena et al., 2020)
   5215..5250    +  misc_RNA       RfxCas13d DR36: 36-base direct repeat for an RfxCas13d pre-gRNA (Konermann et al., 2018)
   5251..5281    -  CDS            VN155(I152L) (fragment): improved N-terminal fragment of mVenus for use in bimolecular fluorescence complementation (BiFC) (Kodama and Hu, 2010)
   5281..5316    +  misc_RNA       RfxCas13d DR36: 36-base direct repeat for an RfxCas13d pre-gRNA (Konermann et al., 2018)
   5317..5347    -  CDS            Citrine (fragment): enhanced variant of YFP (Heikal et al., 2001) mammalian codon-optimized
   5347..5382    +  misc_RNA       RfxCas13d DR36: 36-base direct repeat for an RfxCas13d pre-gRNA (Konermann et al., 2018)
   6000..6460    +  promoter       OpIE-2 promoter (fragment): immediate-early gene 2 from the Orgyia pseudotsugata multicapsid nucleopolyhedrovirus; strong constitutive baculovirus promoter for insect cell expression
   6474..6539    +  CDS            IE2 (fragment): VIE2_NPVOP - Protein inferred from homology: Swiss-Prot protein existence level 3. RING-finger E3 ubiquitin ligase that plays an important regulatory role during the initial stages of infection. Migrates to specific nuclear foci early in infection supposely to prepare the sites for viral replication by targeting and ubiquitinating host proteins. From Orgyia pseudotsugata multicapsid polyhedrosis virus (OpMNPV).
   6540..7259    +  CDS            EGFP: the original enhanced GFP (Yang et al., 1996) mammalian codon-optimized
   7294..7375    -  polyA_signal   SV40 poly(A) signal: SV40 polyadenylation signal
   7398..7482    -  CDS            large T antigen (fragment): large T antigen from SV40 (simian virus 40)
   7596..7718    +  promoter       hsp70 promoter (fragment): Drosophila melanogaster hsp70Bb promoter
   7762..9189    +  CDS            tdTomato: tdTomato is a basic (constitutively fluorescent) orange fluorescent protein published in 2004, derived from Discosoma sp.. It is reported to be a somewhat slowly-maturing tandem dimer with low acid sensitivity.
   9208..9291    +  CDS            large T antigen (fragment): large T antigen from SV40 (simian virus 40)
   9314..9435    +  polyA_signal   SV40 poly(A) signal: SV40 polyadenylation signal
  10138..10278   +  CDS            FP (fragment): FP25_NPVAC - Experimental evidence at protein level: Swiss-Prot protein existence level 1. From Autographa californica nuclear polyhedrosis virus (AcMNPV).
  10271..10309   -  misc_feature   MCS (fragment): pUC18/19 multiple cloning site
  10342..10358   -  protein_bind   lac operator: The lac repressor binds to the lac operator to inhibit transcription in E. coli. This inhibition can be relieved by adding lactose or isopropyl-β-D-thiogalactopyranoside (IPTG). lac repressor encoded by lacI
  10366..10396   -  promoter       lac promoter: promoter for the E. coli lac operon
  10411..10432   -  protein_bind   CAP binding site: CAP binding activates transcription in the presence of cAMP. E. coli catabolite activator protein
  10445..10537   -  CDS            lacI (fragment): lac repressor; lacI; The lac repressor binds to the lac operator to inhibit transcription in E. coli. This inhibition can be relieved by adding lactose or isopropyl-β-D-thiogalactopyranoside (IPTG).
  10539..10625   -  rep_origin     RSF ori (fragment): Plasmids containing the RSF 1030 origin of replication can be propagated in E. coli cells that contain additional plasmids with compatible origins.
