[The description below was written by a language model from this plasmid's Addgene catalogue record and pLannotate feature annotations shown in this document.]
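Description:
OA-1085L is a piggyBac transposon plasmid for insect expression, built for germline transformation of the mosquito Aedes aegypti. It is maintained in E. coli as a high-copy plasmid through a ColE1/pUC-type origin and selected with ampicillin via the β-lactamase gene. The short baculovirus-derived fragments annotated as FP25 and LEF-9 on either side of the cargo are consistent with the genomic context from which piggyBac was originally isolated. The transposon arms themselves are not annotated in the feature tables. The remaining lac, rop, bom and RSF fragments are cloning-vector remnants.

The payload has three units. The first is a CRISPR RNA array in which five 36-base RfxCas13d direct repeats alternate with four roughly 30-base spacers. The spacers are annotated as antisense fragments of GFP-family coding sequences, matching the catalogue description of four guide RNAs targeting GFP. The plasmid name indicates that a U6 promoter drives this array and that a UTR follows it, but neither element is annotated. The second unit is the target itself: EGFP expressed from the constitutive baculovirus OpIE-2 promoter, with a short IE2 fragment annotated directly upstream of the EGFP coding sequence and an SV40 poly(A) signal annotated downstream. The third is the transformation marker tdTomato with an SV40 poly(A) signal. It is described as 3xP3-driven, though only an hsp70 core promoter fragment is annotated, and it allows transgenic animals to be identified by fluorescence.

No Cas13d coding sequence is present, so the nuclease must be supplied separately. The construct thus appears to serve as a combined guide and reporter line for testing Cas13d-mediated RNA targeting in mosquitoes, in the context of an engineered antiviral sensor. The sequenced and depositor records carry identical annotations and differ in length by only 14 nt.
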