Addgene plasmid #191376: OA-1085L
Purpose: pBac-U6-crGFP-array-UTR-opie2-eGFP-3xp3-tdTomato
Depositing lab: Omar Akbari. Depositing organization: University of California, San Diego (UCSD). Publication: Engineered Antiviral Sensor Targets Infected Mosquitoes. Dalla Benetta E, Lopez-Denman AJ, Li HH, Masri RA, Brogan DJ, Bui M, Yang T, Li M, Dunn M, Klein MJ, Jackson S, Catalan K, Blasdell KR, Tng P, Antoshechkin I, Alphey LS, Paradkar PN, Akbari OS. CRISPR J. 2023 Dec;6(6):543-556. doi: 10.1089/crispr.2023.0056. PubMed 38108518.
Backbone
  Vector backbone: piggyBac
  Backbone size w/o insert (bp): 10311
  Total vector size (bp): 10611
  Vector type: Insect Expression
  Selectable markers: tdTomato
Growth in bacteria
  Bacterial resistance: Ampicillin, 100 μg/mL
  Growth temperature: 37°C
  Growth strain: DH5alpha
  Copy number: High Copy
Gene/Insert
  Gene/Insert name: 4 gRNAs targeting GFP
  Species: Aedes aegypti
  Insert size (bp): 300
Terms and licenses: Academic/Nonprofit Terms; Industry Terms: Not Available to Industry
How to cite: OA-1085L was a gift from Omar Akbari (Addgene plasmid # 191376 ; http://n2t.net/addgene:191376 ; RRID:Addgene_191376)
